>Addgene plasmid #166451 | pmCherry-TEAD4-IDR | addgene full sequence | sequence record 329965 | Addgene NGS Result
TAGTTATTAATAGTAATCAATTACGGGGTCATTAGTTCATAGCCCATATATGGAGTTCCGCGTTACATAA
CTTACGGTAAATGGCCCGCCTGGCTGACCGCCCAACGACCCCCGCCCATTGACGTCAATAATGACGTATG
TTCCCATAGTAACGCCAATAGGGACTTTCCATTGACGTCAATGGGTGGAGTATTTACGGTAAACTGCCCA
CTTGGCAGTACATCAAGTGTATCATATGCCAAGTACGCCCCCTATTGACGTCAATGACGGTAAATGGCCC
GCCTGGCATTATGCCCAGTACATGACCTTATGGGACTTTCCTACTTGGCAGTACATCTACGTATTAGTCA
TCGCTATTACCATGGTGATGCGGTTTTGGCAGTACATCAATGGGCGTGGATAGCGGTTTGACTCACGGGG
ATTTCCAAGTCTCCACCCCATTGACGTCAATGGGAGTTTGTTTTGGCACCAAAATCAACGGGACTTTCCA
AAATGTCGTAACAACTCCGCCCCATTGACGCAAATGGGCGGTAGGCGTGTACGGTGGGAGGTCTATATAA
GCAGAGCTGGTTTAGTGAACCGTCAGATCCGCTAGCGCTACCGGACTCAGATCTCGAGCTCAAGCTTCGG
CCACCATGGACATGGTGTCTAAAGGCGAGGAGGATAACATGGCTATAATCAAGGAATTTATGAGGTTCAA
GGTGCATATGGAGGGATCTGTGAACGGTCACGAGTTCGAAATCGAGGGCGAAGGCGAGGGGCGACCCTAT
GAAGGGACACAGACGGCCAAACTGAAGGTGACCAAGGGTGGCCCCCTGCCTTTCGCCTGGGACATCCTGT
CACCCCAGTTTATGTACGGCTCTAAGGCTTACGTTAAGCACCCTGCCGATATTCCGGACTACTTGAAACT
GAGCTTCCCTGAAGGGTTCAAGTGGGAACGGGTAATGAATTTTGAGGATGGCGGTGTAGTCACAGTTACC
CAGGACAGCTCTCTTCAGGACGGAGAATTTATCTATAAGGTTAAACTTCGGGGCACTAACTTCCCATCAG
ACGGCCCCGTGATGCAGAAGAAAACTATGGGCTGGGAAGCCAGCTCAGAACGCATGTATCCCGAGGACGG
AGCACTGAAGGGAGAAATCAAGCAGCGACTCAAGCTGAAGGATGGGGGACATTATGATGCTGAGGTCAAA
ACCACCTATAAGGCCAAGAAACCCGTTCAGCTTCCTGGGGCATACAACGTGAATATCAAACTGGATATTA
CATCCCATAACGAAGACTATACCATCGTGGAACAGTACGAGCGGGCCGAGGGCAGACATAGCACAGGGGG
CATGGATGAATTGTACAAGGCGGCCACGCGTGGTGCGCCGGGCAGCGCAGGCAGCGCTGCGGGTGGCAGC
GGCACAGGGAAGACCCGCACCAGGAAGCAGGTCTCCAGCCACATCCAGGTGCTGGCTCGTCGCAAAGCTC
GCGAGATCCAGGCCAAGCTAAAGGACCAGGCAGCTAAGGACAAGGCCCTGCAGAGCATGGCTGCCATGTC
GTCTGCACAGATCATCTCCGCCACGGCCTTCCACAGTAGCATGGCCCTCGCCCGGGGCCCCGGCCGCCCA
GCAGTCTCAGGGTTTTGGCAAGGAGCTTTGCCAGGCCAAGCCGGAACGTCCCATGATGTGAAGCCTTTCT
CTCAGCAAACCTATGCTGTCCAGCCTCCGCTGCCTCTGCCAGGGTTTGAGTCTCCTGCAGGGCCCGCCCC
ATCGCCCTCTGCGCCCCCGGCACCCCCATGGCAGGGCCGCAGCGTGGCCAGCTCCAAGCTCTGGATGTTG
GAGTTCTCTTAGGCGACTCTAGATCATAATCAGCCATACCACATTTGTAGAGGTTTTACTTGCTTTAAAA
AACCTCCCACACCTCCCCCTGAACCTGAAACATAAAATGAATGCAATTGTTGTTGTTAACTTGTTTATTG
CAGCTTATAATGGTTACAAATAAAGCAATAGCATCACAAATTTCACAAATAAAGCATTTTTTTCACTGCA
TTCTAGTTGTGGTTTGTCCAAACTCATCAATGTATCTTAAGGCGTAAATTGTAAGCGTTAATATTTTGTT
AAAATTCGCGTTAAATTTTTGTTAAATCAGCTCATTTTTTAACCAATAGGCCGAAATCGGCAAAATCCCT
TATAAATCAAAAGAATAGACCGAGATAGGGT
[37 nt withheld, positions 2202-2238]
AAAGAACGTGGACTCCAACGTCAAAGG
[49 nt withheld, positions 2266-2314]
T
[91 nt withheld, positions 2316-2406]
G
[124 nt withheld, positions 2408-2531]
CAGGTGGCACTTTTCGGGGAAATGTGCGCGGAACCCCTATTTGTTTATTTTTCTAAATACATTCAAATAT
GTATCCGCTCATGAGACAATAACCCTGATAAATGCTTCAATAATATTGAAAAAGGAAGAGTCCTGAGGCG
GAAAGAACCAGCTGTGGAATGTGTGTCAGTTAGGGTGTGGAAAGTCCCCAGGCTCCCCAGCAGGCAGAAG
TATGCAAAGCATGCATCTCAATTAGTCAGCAACCAGGTGTGGAAAGTCCCCAGGCTCCCCAGCAGGCAGA
AGTATGCAAAGCATGCATCTCAATTAGTCAGCAACCATAGTCCCGCCCCTAACTCCGCCCATCCCGCCCC
TAACTCCGCCCAGTTCCGCCCATTCTCCGCCCCATGGCTGACTAATTTTTTTTATTTATGCAGAGGCCGA
GGCCGCCTCGGCCTCTGAGCTATTCCAGAAGTAGTGAGGAGGCTTTTTTGGAGGCCTAGGCTTTTGCAAA
GATCGATCAAGAGACAGGATGAGGATCGTTTCGCATGATTGAACAAGATGGATTGCACGCAGGTTCTCCG
GCCGCTTGGGTGGAGAGGCTATTCGGCTATGACTGGGCACAACAGACAATCGGCTGCTCTGATGCCGCCG
TGTTCCGGCTGTCAGCGCAGGGGCGCCCGGTTCTTTTTGTCAAGACCGACCTGTCCGGTGCCCTGAATGA
ACTGCAAGACGAGGCAGCGCGGCTATCGTGGCTGGCCACGACGGGCGTTCCTTGCGCAGCTGTGCTCGAC
GTTGTCACTGAAGCGGGAAGGGACTGGCTGCTATTGGGCGAAGTGCCGGGGCAGGATCTCCTGTCATCTC
ACCTTGCTCCTGCCGAGAAAGTATCCATCATGGCTGATGCAATGCGGCGGCTGCATACGCTTGATCCGGC
TACCTGCCCATTCGACCACCAAGCGAAACATCGCATCGAGCGAGCACGTACTCGGATGGAAGCCGGTCTT
GTCGATCAGGATGATCTGGACGAAGAGCATCAGGGGCTCGCGCCAGCCGAACTGTTCGCCAGGCTCAAGG
CGAGCATGCCCGACGGCGAGGATCTCGTCGTGACCCATGGCGATGCCTGCTTGCCGAATATCATGGTGGA
AAATGGCCGCTTTTCTGGATTCATCGACTGTGGCCGGCTGGGTGTGGCGGACCGCTATCAGGACATAGCG
TTGGCTACCCGTGATATTGCTGAAGAGCTTGGCGGCGAATGGGCTGACCGCTTCCTCGTGCTTTACGGTA
TCGCCGCTCCCGATTCGCAGCGCATCGCCTTCTATCGCCTTCTTGACGAGTTCTTCTGAGCGGGACTCTG
GGGTTCGAAATGACCGACCAAGCGACGCCCAACCTGCCATCACGAGATTTCGATTCCACCGCCGCCTTCT
ATGAAAGGTTGGGCTTCGGAATCGTTTTCCGGGACGCCGGCTGGATGATCCTCCAGCGCGGGGATCTCAT
GCTGGAGTTCTTCGCCCACCCTAGGGGGAGGCTAACTGAAACACGGAAGGAGACAATACCGGAAGGAACC
CGCGCTATGACGGCAATAAAAAGACAGAATAAAACGCACGGTGTTGGGTCGTTTGTTCATAAACGCGGGG
TTCGGTCCCAGGGCTGGCACTCTGTCGATACCCCACCGAGACCCCATTGGGGCCAATACGCCCGCGTTTC
TTCCTTTTCCCCACCCCACCCCCCAAGTTCGGGTGAAGGCCCAGGGCTCGCAGCCAACGTCGGGGCGGCA
GGCCCTGCCATAGCCTCAGGTTACTCATATATACTTTAGATTGATTTAAAACTTCATTTTTAATTTAAAA
GGATCTAGGTGAAGATCCTTTTTGATAATCTCATGACCAAAATCCCTTAACGTGAGTTTTCGTTCCACTG
AGCGTCAGACCCCGTAGAAAAGATCAAAGGATCTTCTTGAGATCCTTTTTTTCTGCGCGTAATCTGCTGC
TTGCAAACAAAAAAACCACCGCTACCAGCGGTGGTTTGTTTGCCGGATCAAGAGCTACCAACTCTTTTTC
CGAAGGTAACTGGCTTCAGCAGAGCGCAGATACCAAATACTGTTCTTCTAGTGTAGCCGTAGTTAGGCCA
CCACTTCAAGAACTCTGTAGCACCGCCTACATACCTCGCTCTGCTAATCCTGTTACCAGTGGCTGCTGCC
AGTGGCGATAAGTCGTGTCTTACCGGGTTGGACTCAAGACGATAGTTACCGGATAAGGCGCAGCGGTCGG
GCTGAACGGGGGGTTCGTGCACACAGCCCAGCTTGGAGCGAACGACCTACACCGAACTGAGATACCTACA
GCGTGAGCTATGAGAAAGCGCCACGCTTCCCGAAGGGAGAAAGGCGGACAGGTATCCGGTAAGCGGCAGG
GTCGGAACAGGAGAGCGCACGAGGGAGCTTCCAGGGGGAAACGCCTGGTATCTTTATAGTCCTGTCGGGT
TTCGCCACCTCTGACTTGAGCGTCGATTTTTGTGATGCTCGTCAGGGGGGCGGAGCCTATGGAAAAACGC
CAGCAACGCGGCCTTTTTACGGTTCCTGGCCTTTTGCTGGCCTTTTGCTCACATGTTCTTTCCTGCGTTA
TCCCCTGATTCTGTGGATAACCGTATTACCGCCATGCAT
Features (pLannotate 1.2.2; 15 found; start..end, strand, type, name):
     61..364     +  enhancer       CMV enhancer: human cytomegalovirus immediate early enhancer
    365..568     +  promoter       CMV promoter: human cytomegalovirus (CMV) immediate early promoter
    591..629     +  misc_feature   MCS (fragment): multiple cloning site
    642..1349    +  CDS            mCherry: mCherry is a basic (constitutively fluorescent) red fluorescent protein published in 2004, derived from Discosoma sp.. It is reported to be a very rapidly-maturing monomer with low acid sensitivity.
   1404..1853    +  CDS            TEAD4 (fragment): TEAD4_HUMAN - Also known as RTEF1, TCF13L1, TEF3. Experimental evidence at protein level: Swiss-Prot protein existence level 1. Transcription factor which plays a key role in the Hippo signaling pathway, a pathway involved in organ size control and tumor suppression by restricting proliferation and promoting apoptosis. The core of this pathway is composed of a kinase cascade wherein MST1/MST2, in complex with its regulatory protein SAV1, phosphorylates and activates LATS1/2 in complex with its regulatory protein MOB1, which in turn phosphorylates and inactivates YAP1 oncoprotein and WWTR1/TAZ.
   1842..1925    +  CDS            large T antigen (fragment): large T antigen from SV40 (simian virus 40)
   1948..2069    +  polyA_signal   SV40 poly(A) signal: SV40 polyadenylation signal
   2103..2531    -  rep_origin     f1 ori (sequence partly withheld): f1 bacteriophage origin of replication; arrow indicates direction of (+) strand synthesis
   2558..2662    +  promoter       AmpR promoter: bla
   2664..3021    +  promoter       SV40 promoter: SV40 enhancer and early promoter
   3056..3850    +  CDS            NeoR/KanR: aminoglycoside phosphotransferase from Tn5; aph(3')-II (or nptII); confers resistance to neomycin, kanamycin, and G418 (Geneticin®)
   3871..4023    +  CDS            ble (fragment): BLE_KLEPN - Experimental evidence at protein level: Swiss-Prot protein existence level 1. Binding protein with a strong affinity to the bleomycin family of antibiotics. Binds to CL990; an antimitotic-antibiotic compound. From Klebsiella pneumoniae.
   4082..4129    +  polyA_signal   HSV TK poly(A) signal: herpes simplex virus thymidine kinase polyadenylation signal (Cole and Stacy, 1985)
   4220..4236    -  polyA_signal   bGH poly(A) signal (fragment): bovine growth hormone polyadenylation signal
   4458..5046    +  rep_origin     ori: high-copy-number ColE1/pMB1/pBR322/pUC origin of replication
