[The description below was written by a language model from this plasmid's Addgene catalogue record and pLannotate feature annotations shown in this document.]
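Description:
pmCherry-TEAD4-IDR is a mammalian expression plasmid built on the mCherry-N1 backbone that produces a fusion of the red fluorescent protein mCherry with the intrinsically disordered region of human TEAD4 (residues 89–230), a transcription factor that acts downstream of the Hippo pathway as a partner of YAP. The insert was assembled by Gibson cloning. In the annotated 5,160 nt sequence, the CMV immediate-early enhancer and promoter drive the cassette. The mCherry coding sequence lies upstream of the TEAD4 fragment, so the fluorescent protein sits at the N-terminus of the fusion even though the backbone is an "N1" type. A short segment matching SV40 large T antigen overlaps the 3' end of the TEAD4 annotation. This may be an appended nuclear localization signal, but the record does not say so. Transcripts are terminated by the SV40 polyadenylation signal.

The plasmid is propagated in E. coli at high copy from a ColE1/pUC-type origin and selected with kanamycin. The NeoR/KanR gene (Tn5 aminoglycoside phosphotransferase) has dual promoters: the bacterial bla promoter gives kanamycin resistance in bacteria, and the SV40 early promoter allows G418 selection of transfected mammalian cells. It is followed by an HSV TK poly(A) signal. An f1 origin is also present, and the short ble and bGH poly(A) fragments appear to be backbone remnants with no stated function.

The associated publication concerns YAP phase separation in interferon-gamma-induced tumour resistance to anti-PD-1 therapy. The construct is therefore suited to imaging the localization of the TEAD4 disordered region in live cells and whether it joins condensates, although the record states only that it expresses the fusion.
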