Addgene plasmid #166451: pmCherry-TEAD4-IDR
Purpose: Expresses fusion of mCherry and TEAD4-IDR
Depositing lab: Shuguo Sun. Depositing organization: Huazhong University of Science & Technology. Publication: Interferon-gamma induces tumor resistance to anti-PD-1 immunotherapy by promoting YAP phase separation. Yu M, Peng Z, Qin M, Liu Y, Wang J, Zhang C, Lin J, Dong T, Wang L, Li S, Yang Y, Xu S, Guo W, Zhang X, Shi M, Peng H, Luo X, Zhang H, Zhang L, Li Y, Yang XP, Sun S. Mol Cell. 2021 Feb 13. pii: S1097-2765(21)00010-1. doi: 10.1016/j.molcel.2021.01.010. PubMed 33606996.
Backbone
  Vector backbone: mCherry-N1
  Vector type: Mammalian Expression
Growth in bacteria
  Bacterial resistance: Kanamycin, 50 μg/mL
  Growth temperature: 37°C
  Growth strain: DH5alpha
  Copy number: High Copy
Gene/Insert
  Gene/Insert name: mCherry, TEAD4-IDR(89-230)
  Species: H. sapiens (human)
  Entrez Gene: TEAD4 (a.k.a. EFTR-2, RTEF1, TCF13L1, TEF-3, TEF3, TEFR-1, hRTEF-1B)
  Cloning method: Gibson Cloning
Terms and licenses: Academic/Nonprofit Terms; Industry Terms: Not Available to Industry
How to cite: pmCherry-TEAD4-IDR was a gift from Shuguo Sun (Addgene plasmid # 166451 ; http://n2t.net/addgene:166451 ; RRID:Addgene_166451)
